>Addgene plasmid #18932 | pCAGGS-hCD4-GCaMP2 | addgene partial sequence | sequence record 24792 | 18932 sequence with pCAGGS5 5'-ggttcggcttctggcgtgtgacc-3'
CTACCATGTTCATGCCTTCTTCTTTTTCCTACAGCTCCTGGGCAACGTGCTGGTTATTGTGCTGTCTCAT
CATTTTGGCAAAGAATTCGGTACCGCGGGCCCGGCGCGCCAGCTGGATATCGCCACCATGAACCGGGGAG
TCCCTTTTAGGCACTTGCTTCTGGTGCTGCAACTGGCGCTCCTCCCAGCAGCCACTCAGGGAAAGAAAGT
GGTGCTGGGCAAAAAAGGGGATACAGTGGAACTGACCTGTACAGCTTCCCAGAAGAAGAGCATACAATTC
CACTGGAAAAACTCCAACCAGATAAAGATTCTGGGAAATCAGGGCTCCTTCTTAACTAAAGGTCCATCCA
AGCTGAATGATCGCGCTGACTCAAGAAGAAGCCTTTGGGACCAAGGAAACTTCCCCCTGATCATCAAGAA
TCTTAAGATAGAAGACTCAGATACTTACATCTGTGAAGTGGAGGACCAGAAGGAGGAGGTGCAATTGCTA
GTGTTCGGATTGACTGCCAACTCTGACACCCACCTGCTTCAGGGGCAGAGCCTGACCCTGACCTTGGAGA
GCCCCCCTGGTAGTAGCCCCTCAGTGCAATGTAGGAGTCCAAGGGGTAAAAACATACAGGGGGGGAAGAC
CCTCTCCGTGTCTCAGCTGGCTCA
