>Addgene plasmid #18932 | pCAGGS-hCD4-GCaMP2 | addgene partial sequence | sequence record 24793 | 18932 with pCAGGS-3 (TCCTTAAACCTGTCTTGTAA)
CGGCGGCNGACTTAGCTATTCATCGGTACCTCGAGCACCGGTTACTT
[438 nt withheld, positions 48-485]
ACGCGTGTTGTACTCCAGCTTGTGCCCCAGGATGTTGCCGTCCTCCTTGAAGTCGATGCCCTTCAGCTCG
ATGCGGTTCACCAGGGTGTCGCCCTCGAACTTCACCTCGGCGCGGGTCTTGTAGTTGCCGTCGTCCTTGA
AGAAGATGGTGCNGNGG
