[The description below was written by a language model from this plasmid's Addgene catalogue record.]
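Description:
pCAGGS-hCD4-GCaMP2 is a mammalian expression plasmid built on the pCAGGS backbone (about 5.9 kb without insert) that carries a roughly 2.6 kb fusion of human CD4 sequence with the genetically encoded calcium indicator GCaMP2. It is maintained in E. coli as a high-copy plasmid under ampicillin selection. The record gives no feature table, so the regulatory elements are not itemised. pCAGGS vectors conventionally drive expression from the strong, broadly active CAG promoter (CMV enhancer combined with chicken β-actin promoter), which is presumably what controls the insert here. No mammalian selection marker is listed.

The insert was placed between EcoRV and AgeI sites, both of which remain intact, and is described as a synthetic construct fused with human CD4. A His tag is recorded as N-terminal on the insert. GCaMP2 is a single-fluorophore sensor in which circularly permuted GFP is flanked by calmodulin and the M13 calmodulin-binding peptide, so that calcium binding increases fluorescence. CD4 is a single-pass membrane glycoprotein, and joining it to GCaMP2 fits the associated study's stated theme of subcellular targeting of GCaMP-type indicators, most plausibly anchoring the sensor at the plasma membrane to report calcium signals near the membrane rather than in bulk cytosol. The record does not specify which portion of CD4 is included, the order of the domains, or any linker. Typical use would be transient expression in mammalian cells, such as neurons, for optical imaging of localised calcium dynamics and for comparison with untargeted indicator variants.
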