Addgene plasmid #18932: pCAGGS-hCD4-GCaMP2
Depositing lab: Karel Svoboda. Depositing organization: HHMI, Janelia Research Campus. Publication: Characterization and subcellular targeting of GCaMP-type genetically-encoded calcium indicators. Mao T, O'Connor DH, Scheuss V, Nakai J, Svoboda K. PLoS ONE. 2008 . 3(3):e1796. 10.1371/journal.pone.0001796 PubMed 18350138.
Backbone
  Vector backbone: pCAGGS
  Backbone size w/o insert (bp): 5900
  Vector type: Mammalian Expression
Growth in bacteria
  Bacterial resistance: Ampicillin, 100 μg/mL
  Growth temperature: 37°C
  Growth strain: DH5alpha
  Copy number: High Copy
Gene/Insert
  Gene/Insert name: hCD4-GCaMP2 (alt name: CD4)
  Species: H. sapiens (human)
  Insert size (bp): 2630
  Entrez Gene: CD4 (a.k.a. CD4mut, IMD79, Leu-3, OKT4D, T4)
  Tag / fusion protein: His (N terminal on insert)
  Cloning method: Restriction Enzyme; 5′ cloning site EcoRV (not destroyed); 3′ cloning site AgeI (not destroyed)
  Sequencing primers: 5′ ggttcggcttctggcgtgtgacc; 3′ TCC TTA AAC CTG TCT TGT AA
Terms and licenses: Academic/Nonprofit Terms; Industry Terms: Not Available to Industry
Depositor comments: Synthetic construct fused with human CD4.
How to cite: pCAGGS-hCD4-GCaMP2 was a gift from Karel Svoboda (Addgene plasmid # 18932 ; http://n2t.net/addgene:18932 ; RRID:Addgene_18932)
